Addgene plasmid #146898: pAc5.1B-lambdaN-HA-DmCup_1-417-L379AL383A_M
Purpose: Insect Expression of DmCup_1-417-L379AL383A
Depositing lab: Elisa Izaurralde. Depositing organization: Max Planck Institute for Developmental Biology. Publication: CUP promotes deadenylation and inhibits decapping of mRNA targets. Igreja C, Izaurralde E. Genes Dev. 2011 Sep 15;25(18):1955-67. doi: 10.1101/gad.17136311. PubMed 21937713.
Backbone
  Vector backbone: Unknown
  Vector type: Insect Expression
Growth in bacteria
  Bacterial resistance: Ampicillin, 100 μg/mL
  Growth temperature: 37°C
  Growth strain: DH5alpha
  Copy number: Low Copy
Gene/Insert
  Gene/Insert name: DmCup_1-417-L379AL383A
  Species: D. melanogaster (fly)
  Entrez Gene: cup (a.k.a. Dmel_CG11181, CG11181, CUP, Cup, DmCup, Dmel\CG11181, fs(1)cup, fs(2)cup, i239)
  Cloning method: Unknown
Terms and licenses: Academic/Nonprofit Terms; Industry Terms: Not Available to Industry
Depositor comments: Sequence according to the sequence given by NCBI: AF004917.1 Plasmids from this collection were made available to the research community and donated after the lab closed. Please note that the sequence provided by the depositing laboratory may be theoretical/predicted or based on Sanger sequencing results. There may be discrepancies between sequencing results obtained by Addgene and the depositor sequence. If an Addgene verified sequence is not available, please contact before placing your order to request that our lab fully sequence the plasmid.
How to cite: pAc5.1B-lambdaN-HA-DmCup_1-417-L379AL383A_M was a gift from Elisa Izaurralde (Addgene plasmid # 146898 ; http://n2t.net/addgene:146898 ; RRID:Addgene_146898)
