[The description below was written by a language model from this plasmid's Addgene catalogue record and pLannotate feature annotations shown in this document.]
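Description:
pAc5.1B-lambdaN-HA-DmCup_1-417-L379AL383A_M is a 6.7 kb insect-cell expression plasmid. The catalogue lists its backbone as unknown, though the name and feature layout point to a pAc5.1B-type vector. It is propagated in E. coli through a ColE1/pMB1-family origin and selected with ampicillin via the bla gene and its native promoter. The record describes it as low copy, although the annotated origin is of the type usually labelled high copy. A truncated tetracycline-resistance fragment and a small piece of SV40 large T antigen are also annotated. They appear to be non-functional backbone remnants rather than working parts. No selectable marker for insect cells is annotated, which is consistent with use in transient transfection.

Expression is driven by the Drosophila melanogaster actin 5C promoter, a strong constitutive promoter in fly cell lines, and terminated by an SV40 polyadenylation signal. The open reading frame starts with a short fragment of the bacteriophage lambda N protein, followed by an HA epitope (annotated as a fragment of 3xHA). Next come residues 1–417 of Drosophila Cup carrying the L379A and L383A substitutions. A vector-derived V5 tag lies downstream of the insert; the record does not say whether it is in frame and translated. The lambda N peptide binds BoxB RNA hairpins, so fusions of this kind are generally used to tether a protein to a BoxB-containing reporter mRNA. HA allows detection or immunoprecipitation.

Cup is an eIF4E-binding adapter that represses target mRNAs, promoting their deadenylation while protecting them from further decay. The associated study addresses these activities. This mutant N-terminal fragment presumably serves to test the contribution of the altered residues, but the record does not state what the two leucine substitutions disrupt.
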