Features (pLannotate 1.2.2; 11 found; start..end, strand, type, name):
     56..2568    +  promoter       Ac5 promoter: Drosophila melanogaster actin 5C promoter
   2588..2653    +  CDS            N (fragment): REGN_LAMBD - Experimental evidence at protein level: Swiss-Prot protein existence level 1. Plays a role as a transcriptional antitermination factor that allows the virus to initiate its lytic phase. Activates expression of the delayed viral early genes by modifying host RNA polymerase (RNAP) into a form that is resistant to termination signals. This antitermination function requires the host NusA protein which serves to stabilize the interaction between antitermination protein N and host RNA polymerase. From Escherichia phage lambda (Bacteriophage lambda).
   2678..2704    +  CDS            3xHA (fragment): three tandem HA epitope tags
   2777..3982    +  CDS            cup (fragment): CUP_DROME - Also known as fs(2)cup. Experimental evidence at protein level: Swiss-Prot protein existence level 1. Adapter protein that plays a central role in localization of transcripts in the oocyte and in young embryos (PubMed:9118812). Maintains RNA targets in a repressed state by promoting their deadenylation and protects deadenylated mRNAs from further degradation (PubMed:21937713). Binds to and recruits eIF-4E to the 3'-UTR of some mRNA targets which prevents interaction between eIF4E1 and eIF4G (PubMed:14685270, PubMed:15465908, PubMed:21081899). This may contribute to translational re
   4022..4063    +  CDS            V5 tag: epitope tag from simian virus 5
   4163..4297    -  polyA_signal   SV40 poly(A) signal: SV40 polyadenylation signal
   4320..4404    -  CDS            large T antigen (fragment): large T antigen from SV40 (simian virus 40)
   4405..4875    +  CDS            TcR (fragment): tetracycline efflux protein; tet; confers resistance to tetracycline
   4919..5507    -  rep_origin     ori: high-copy-number ColE1/pMB1/pBR322/pUC origin of replication
   5678..6538    -  CDS            AmpR: β-lactamase; bla; confers resistance to ampicillin, carbenicillin, and related antibiotics
   6539..6643    -  promoter       AmpR promoter: bla
>Addgene plasmid #146898 | pAc5.1B-lambdaN-HA-DmCup_1-417-L379AL383A_M | depositor full sequence | sequence record 289345 | Full Sequence
CTTCAAGGAATTAATTCTATATTCTAAAAACACAAATGATACTTCTAAAAAAAATCATGAATGGCATCAA
CTCTGAATCAAATCTTTGCAGATGCACCTACTTCTCATTTCCACTGTCACATCATTTTTCCAGATCTCGC
TGCCTGTTATGTGGCCCACAAACCAAGACACGTTTTATGGCCATTAAAGCTGGCTGATCGTCGCCAAACA
CCAAATACATATCAATATGTACATTCGAGAAAGAAGCGATCAAAGAAGCGTCTTCGGGCGAGTAGGAGAA
TGCGGAGGAGAAGGAGAACGAGCTGATCTAGTATCTCTCCACAATCCAATGCCAACTGACCAACTGGCCA
TATTCGGAGCAATTTGAAGCCAATTTCCATCGCCTGGCGATCGCTCCATTCTTGGCTATATGTTTTTCAC
CGTTCCCGGGGCCATTTTCAAAGACTCGTCGGTAAGATAAGATTGTGTCACTCGCTGTCTCTCTTCATTT
GTCGAAGAATGCTGAGGAATTTCGCGATGACGTCGGCGAGTATTTTGAAGAATGAGAATAATTTGTATTT
ATACGAAAATCAGTTAGTGGAATTTTCTACAAAAACATGTTATCTATAGATAATTTTGTTGCAAAATATG
TTGACTATGACAAAGATTGTATGTATATACCTTTAATGTATTCTCATTTTCTTATGTATTTATAATGGCA
ATGATGATACTGATGATATTTTAAGATGATGCCAGACCACAGGCTGATTTCTGCGTCTTTTGCCGAACGC
AGTGCATGTGCGGTTGTTGTTTTTTGGAATAGTTTCAATTTTCGGACTGTCCGCTTTGATTTCAGTTTCT
TGGCTTATTCAAAAAGCAAAGTAAAGCCAAAAAAGCGAGATGGCAATACCAAATGCGGCAAAACGGTAGT
GGAAGGAAAGGGGTGCGGGGCAGCGGAAGGAAGGGTGGGGCGGGGCGTGGCGGGGTCTGTGGCTGGGCGC
GACGTCACCGACGTTGGAGCCACTCCTTTGACCATGTGTGCGTGTGTGTATTATTCGTGTCTCGCCACTC
GCCGGTTGTTTTTTTCTTTTTATCTCGCTCTCTCTAGCGCCATCTCGTACGCATGCTCAACGCACCGCAT
GTTGCCGTGTCCTTTATGCGTCATTTTGGCTCGAAATAGGCAATTATTTAAACAAAGATTAGTCAACGAA
AACGCTAAAATAAATAAGTCTACAATATGGTTACTTATTGCCATGTGTGTGCAGCCAACGATAGCAACAA
AAGCAACAACACAGTGGCTTTCCCTCTTTCACTTTTTGTTTGCAAGCGCGTGCGAGCAAGACGGCACGAC
CGGCAAACGCAATTACGCTGACAAAGAGCAGACGAAGTTTTGGCCGAAAAACATCAAGGCGCCTGATACG
AATGCATTTGCAATAACAATTGCGATATTTAATATTGTTTATGAAGCTGTTTGACTTCAAAACACACAAA
AAAAAAAATAAAACAAATTATTTGAAAGAGAATTAGGAATCGGACAGCTTATCGTTACGGGCTAACAGCA
CACCGAGACGAAATAGCTTACCTGACGTCACAGCCTCTGGAAGAACTGCCGCCAAGCAGAGAGAGAGAGA
AAAAGAGGGAGAGCAGCTTAGACCGCATGTGCTTGTGTGTGAGGCGTCTCTCTCTTCGTCTCCTGTTTGC
GCAAACGCATAGACTGCACTGAGAAAATCGATTACCTATTTTTTATGAATGAATATTTGCACTATTACTA
TTCAAAACTATTAAGATAGCAATCACATTCAATAGCCAAATACTATACCACCTGAGCGATGCAACGAAAT
GATCAATTTGAGCAAAAATGCTGCATATTTAGGACGGCATCATTATAGAAATGCTTCTTGCTGTGTACTT
TTCTCTCGTCTGGCAGCTGTTTCGCCGTTATTGTTAAAACCGGCTTAAGTTAGGTGTGTTTTCTACGACT
AGTGATGCCCCTACTAGAAGATGTGTGTTGCACAAATGTCCCTGAATAACCAATTTGAAGTGCAGATAGC
AGTAAACGTAAGCTAATATGAATATTATTTAACTGTAATGTTTTAATATCGCTGGACATTACTAATAAAC
CCACTATAAACACATGTACATATGTATGTTTTGGCATACAATGAGTAGTTGGGGAAAAAATGTGTAAAAG
CACCGTGACCATCACAGCATAAAGATAACCAGCTGAAGTATCGAATATGAGTAACCCCCAAATTGAATCA
CATGCCGCAACTGATAGGACCCATGGAAGTACACTCTTCATGGCGATATACAAGACACACACAAGCACGA
ACACCCAGTTGCGGAGGAAATTCTCCGTAAATGAAAACCCAATCGGCGAACAATTCATACCCATATATGG
TAAAAGTTTTGAACGCGACTTGAGAGCGGAGAGCATTGCGGCTGATAAGGTTTTAGCGCTAAGCGGGCTT
TATAAAACGGGCTGCGGGACCAGTTTTCATATCACTACCGTTTGAGTTCTTGTGCTGTGTGGATACTCCT
CCCGACACAAAGCCGCTCCATCAGCCAGCAGTCGTCTAATCCAGAGACCCCGGATCGGGGTACCAACATG
GACGCACAAACACGACGACGTGAGCGTCGCGCTGAGAAACAAGCTCAATGGAAAGCTGCAAACGGTGGAT
CTCCTCCACATATGGCTTACCCATACGATGTTCCAGATTACGCTCCTCCAAGCTTGAATTCTGCAGATAT
CATGGACCCTATGAAAGAGGAGGCGATCGAATTGAATGGCCATGCTATGCAAATGGCCGAAGCTGAGCAA
GAAAATGGCGCTGGCGCCCTGAAAATTGCCACCAATGCGGGTGCAACCGATCGTCCAGCGCATCAGCAGC
TTCCGCTGCCAGTCGAAGATCAGCAGGATGAGGTGCTGACCCCCGCTGAGAAGGGCAAGTTCGAGTACCC
GCCCCCTCCACCGCCACCAACTCCAGTCCAGGCTCCGCTAGCCACCAAGGCCACCGCTCTGAATGCCAGT
CAAGAGCATGACGACGACGAGGCCAACTCCGAGAAGTGGGAGGATCCGTGCGCTCCGCCCCCGCCTCCTC
CGCTGCCGACTAGCGCTTTCCTGGCCACCGGACTGGGCTACCTCAAGCTGCCCGCCTTCAAGCTGAAGGA
CGCACTGGAGAAGGCCATCACCAAGTTGGAGGCCAACAAGCGGACGCTAAAGGCCAGCCCTGAGTCTTCT
CGTTCCATCAAAAACAAGAATGTGGTGGCCCTGGAGATGTTACCCAGGCGCTCAAACCCAGAAACGATCG
GCGATGGATCCATGTTGGCATCCACATCCACGGCTGTTATGCTGCAGACCAAAAAGCCCGCCGTTATTGT
GGAGATGGAGAGGCGTTGTAAGATCATCAATTTACTGGCCAAACAGAATCAAATCCTCGAATCCATTTCG
GGGGAGGCCATTCCGATGCATGGACCCTCGAAGCATCTGCACGAGGACGAGGGTCTGACCCTGCAAGTTC
TCTCGGCCCGAGCATCCACACCGTACACACAGCCCTCCAGCATGTTGTCCTGCACGGCCGTTAGTTGTGA
CCTGGAGCACGATTCGCCGCGGAAGCAAGTGGCCAGCAAGGAGGCCGTGCCGGAGCAGCAGTCTAGTCAG
GTGCAGCAAAAGCGTCCACCCAGCACAGGCATTCACAAGCCAGGAAGTCTGCGAGCACCCAAGGCTGTTC
GTCCTACTACTGCTCCGGTGGTCAGCAGCAAGCCGGTCAAGAGCTATACCCGCTCCCGCCTGATGGACAT
TCGCAACGGGATGTTCAATGCCCTGATGCACAGGTCCAAGGAGAGCTTTGTGATGCCTCGCATCGCCACC
TGCGACGACATTGAGGCGGAGGGAAGGGCTCGCCGCATGAATATTTGGCGCACCTCGGACGGCACAAGAT
TCCGGACCCGCTCCACCACAGCTAACTTAAACATGAACAACAACAACAACAATGAGTGCATGTGAGGCGG
CCGCTCGAGTCTAGAGGGCCCGCGGTTCGAAGGTAAGCCTATCCCTAACCCTCTCCTCGGTCTCGATTCT
ACGCGTACCGGTCATCATCACCATCACCATTGAGTTTAAACCCGCTGATCAGCCTCGACTGTGCCTTCTA
AGGCCTGAGCTCGCTGATCAGCCTCGATCGAGGATCCAGACATGATAAGATACATTGATGAGTTTGGACA
AACCACAACTAGAATGCAGTGAAAAAAATGCTTTATTTGTGAAATTTGTGATGCTATTGCTTTATTTGTA
ACCATTATAAGCTGCAATAAACAAGTTAACAACAACAATTGCATTCATTTTATGTTTCAGGTTCAGGGGG
AGGTGTGGGAGGTTTTTTAAAGCAAGTAAAACCTCTACAAATGTGGTATGGCTGATTATGATCAGTCGAC
CGATGCCCTTGAGAGCCTTCAACCCAGTCAGCTCCTTCCGGTGGGCGCGGGGCATGACTATCGTCGCCGC
ACTTATGACTGTCTTCTTTATCATGCAACTCGTAGGACAGGTGCCGGCAGCGCTCTGGGTCATTTTCGGC
GAGGACCGCTTTCGCTGGAGCGCGACGATGATCGGCCTGTCGCTTGCGGTATTCGGAATCTTGCACGCCC
TCGCTCAAGCCTTCGTCACTGGTCCCGCCACCAAACGTTTCGGCGAGAAGCAGGCCATTATCGCCGGCAT
GGCGGCCGACGCGCTGGGCTACGTCTTGCTGGCGTTCGCGACGCGAGGCTGGATGGCCTTCCCCATTATG
ATTCTTCTCGCTTCCGGCGGCATCGGGATGCCCGCGTTGCAGGCCATGCTGTCCAGGCAGGTAGATGACG
ACCATCAGGGACAGCTTCAAGGATCGCTCGCGGCTCTTACCAGCCAGCAAAAGGCCAGGAACCGTAAAAA
GGCCGCGTTGCTGGCGTTTTTCCATAGGCTCCGCCCCCCTGACGAGCATCACAAAAATCGACGCTCAAGT
CAGAGGTGGCGAAACCCGACAGGACTATAAAGATACCAGGCGTTTCCCCCTGGAAGCTCCCTCGTGCGCT
CTCCTGTTCCGACCCTGCCGCTTACCGGATACCTGTCCGCCTTTCTCCCTTCGGGAAGCGTGGCGCTTTC
TCAATGCTCACGCTGTAGGTATCTCAGTTCGGTGTAGGTCGTTCGCTCCAAGCTGGGCTGTGTGCACGAA
CCCCCCGTTCAGCCCGACCGCTGCGCCTTATCCGGTAACTATCGTCTTGAGTCCAACCCGGTAAGACACG
ACTTATCGCCACTGGCAGCAGCCACTGGTAACAGGATTAGCAGAGCGAGGTATGTAGGCGGTGCTACAGA
GTTCTTGAAGTGGTGGCCTAACTACGGCTACACTAGAAGGACAGTATTTGGTATCTGCGCTCTGCTGAAG
CCAGTTACCTTCGGAAAAAGAGTTGGTAGCTCTTGATCCGGCAAACAAACCACCGCTGGTAGCGGTGGTT
TTTTTGTTTGCAAGCAGCAGATTACGCGCAGAAAAAAAGGATCTCAAGAAGATCCTTTGATCTTTTCTAC
GGGGTCTGACGCTCAGTGGAACGAAAACTCACGTTAAGGGATTTTGGTCATGAGATTATCAAAAAGGATC
TTCACCTAGATCCTTTTAAATTAAAAATGAAGTTTTAAATCAATCTAAAGTATATATGAGTAAACTTGGT
CTGACAGTTACCAATGCTTAATCAGTGAGGCACCTATCTCAGCGATCTGTCTATTTCGTTCATCCATAGT
TGCCTGACTCCCCGTCGTGTAGATAACTACGATACGGGAGGGCTTACCATCTGGCCCCAGTGCTGCAATG
ATACCGCGAGACCCACGCTCACCGGCTCCAGATTTATCAGCAATAAACCAGCCAGCCGGAAGGGCCGAGC
GCAGAAGTGGTCCTGCAACTTTATCCGCCTCCATCCAGTCTATTAATTGTTGCCGGGAAGCTAGAGTAAG
TAGTTCGCCAGTTAATAGTTTGCGCAACGTTGTTGCCATTGCTGCAGGCATCGTGGTGTCACGCTCGTCG
TTTGGTATGGCTTCATTCAGCTCCGGTTCCCAACGATCAAGGCGAGTTACATGATCCCCCATGTTGTGCA
AAAAAGCGGTTAGCTCCTTCGGTCCTCCGATCGTTGTCAGAAGTAAGTTGGCCGCAGTGTTATCACTCAT
GGTTATGGCAGCACTGCATAATTCTCTTACTGTCATGCCATCCGTAAGATGCTTTTCTGTGACTGGTGAG
TACTCAACCAAGTCATTCTGAGAATAGTGTATGCGGCGACCGAGTTGCTCTTGCCCGGCGTCAACACGGG
ATAATACCGCGCCACATAGCAGAACTTTAAAAGTGCTCATCATTGGAAAACGTTCTTCGGGGCGAAAACT
CTCAAGGATCTTACCGCTGTTGAGATCCAGTTCGATGTAACCCACTCGTGCACCCAACTGATCTTCAGCA
TCTTTTACTTTCACCAGCGTTTCTGGGTGAGCAAAAACAGGAAGGCAAAATGCCGCAAAAAAGGGAATAA
GGGCGACACGGAAATGTTGAATACTCATACTCTTCCTTTTTCAATATTATTGAAGCATTTATCAGGGTTA
TTGTCTCATGAGCGGATACATATTTGAATGTATTTAGAAAAATAAACAAATAGGGGTTCCGCGCACATTT
CCCCGAAAAGTGCCACCTGACGTCTAAGAAACCATTATTATCATGACATTAACCTATAAAAATAGGCGTA
TCACGAGGCCCTTTCGT
